>Addgene plasmid #116573 | pHAGE-PIK3CD-R785W | addgene full sequence | sequence record 243130 | Addgene NGS Result
TGGAAGGGCTAATTCACTCCCAAAGAAGACAAGATATCCTTGATCTGTGGATCTACCACACACAAGGCTA
CTTCCCTGATTAGCAGAACTACACACCAGGGCCAGGGGTCAGATATCCACTGACCTTTGGATGGTGCTAC
AAGCTAGTACCAGTTGAGCCAGATAAGGTAGAAGAGGCCAATAAAGGAGAGAACACCAGCTTGTTACACC
CTGTGAGCCTGCATGGGATGGATGACCCGGAGAGAGAAGTGTTAGAGTGGAGGTTTGACAGCCGCCTAGC
ATTTCATCACGTGGCCCGAGAGCTGCATCCGGAGTACTTCAAGAACTGCTGATATCGAGCTTGCTACAAG
GGACTTTCCGCTGGGGACTTTCCAGGGAGGCGTGGCCTGGGCGGGACTGGGGAGTGGCGAGCCCTCAGAT
CCTGCATATAAGCAGCTGCTTTTTGCCTGTACTGGGTCTCTCTGGTTAGACCAGATCTGAGCCTGGGAGC
TCTCTGGCTAACTAGGGAACCCACTGCTTAAGCCTCAATAAAGCTTGCCTTGAGTGCTTCAAGTAGTGTG
TGCCCGTCTGTTGTGTGACTCTGGTAACTAGAGATCCCTCAGACCCTTTTAGTCAGTGTGGAAAATCTCT
AGCAGTGGCGCCCGAACAGGGACTTGAAAGCGAAAGGGAAACCAGAGGAGCTCTCTCGACGCAGGACTCG
GCTTGCTGAAGCGCGCACGGCAAGAGGCGAGGGGCGGCGACTGGTGAGTACGCCAAAAATTTTGACTAGC
GGAGGCTAGAAGGAGAGAGATGGGTGCGAGAGCGTCAGTATTAAGCGGGGGAGAATTAGATCGCGATGGG
AAAAAATTCGGTTAAGGCCAGGGGGAAAGAAAAAATATAAATTAAAACATATAGTATGGGCAAGCAGGGA
GCTAGAACGATTCGCAGTTAATCCTGGCCTGTTAGAAACATCAGAAGGCTGTAGACAAATACTGGGACAG
CTACAACCATCCCTTCAGACAGGATCAGAAGAACTTAGATCATTATATAATACAGTAGCAACCCTCTATT
GTGTGCATCAAAGGATAGAGATAAAAGACACCAAGGAAGCTTTAGACAAGATAGAGGAAGAGCAAAACAA
AAGTAAGACCACCGCACAGCAAGCGGCCGGCCGCTGATCTTCAGACCTGGAGGAGGAGATATGAGGGACA
ATTGGAGAAGTGAATTATATAAATATAAAGTAGTAAAAATTGAACCATTAGGAGTAGCACCCACCAAGGC
AAAGAGAAGAGTGGTGCAGAGAGAAAAAAGAGCAGTGGGAATAGGAGCTTTGTTCCTTGGGTTCTTGGGA
GCAGCAGGAAGCACTATGGGCGCAGCGTCAATGACGCTGACGGTACAGGCCAGACAATTATTGTCTGGTA
TAGTGCAGCAGCAGAACAATTTGCTGAGGGCTATTGAGGCGCAACAGCATCTGTTGCAACTCACAGTCTG
GGGCATCAAGCAGCTCCAGGCAAGAATCCTGGCTGTGGAAAGATACCTAAAGGATCAACAGCTCCTGGGG
ATTTGGGGTTGCTCTGGAAAACTCATTTGCACCACTGCTGTGCCTTGGAATGCTAGTTGGAGTAATAAAT
CTCTGGAACAGATTTGGAATCACACGACCTGGATGGAGTGGGACAGAGAAATTAACAATTACACAAGCTT
AATACACTCCTTAATTGAAGAATCGCAAAACCAGCAAGAAAAGAATGAACAAGAATTATTGGAATTAGAT
AAATGGGCAAGTTTGTGGAATTGGTTTAACATAACAAATTGGCTGTGGTATATAAAATTATTCATAATGA
TAGTAGGAGGCTTGGTAGGTTTAAGAATAGTTTTTGCTGTACTTTCTATAGTGAATAGAGTTAGGCAGGG
ATATTCACCATTATCGTTTCAGACCCACCTCCCAACCCCGAGGGGACCCGACAGGCCCGAAGGAATAGAA
GAAGAAGGTGGAGAGAGAGACAGAGACAGATCCATTCGATTAGTGAACGGATCTCGACGGTATCGCCGAA
TTCACAAATGGCAGTATTCATCCACAATTTTAAAAGAAAAGGGGGGATTGGGGGGTACAGTGCAGGGGAA
AGAATAGTAGACATAATAGCAACAGACATACAAACTAAAGAATTACAAAAACAAATTACAAAAATTCAAA
ATTTTCGGGTTTATTACAGGGACAGCAGAGATCCAGTTTGGACTAGTCGTGAGGCTCCGGTGCCCGTCAG
TGGGCAGAGCGCACATCGCCCACAGTCCCCGAGAAGTTGGGGGGAGGGGTCGGCAATTGAACCGGTGCCT
AGAGAAGGTGGCGCGGGGTAAACTGGGAAAGTGATGTCGTGTACTGGCTCCGCCTTTTTCCCGAGGGTGG
GGGAGAACCGTATATAAGTGCAGTAGTCGCCGTGAACGTTCTTTTTCGCAACGGGTTTGCCGCCAGAACA
CAGGTAAGTGCCGTGTGTGGTTCCCGCGGGCCTGGCCTCTTTACGGGTTATGGCCCTTGCGTGCCTTGAA
TTACTTCCACCTGGCTGCAGTACGTGATTCTTGATCCCGAGCTTCGGGTTGGAAGTGGGTGGGAGAGTTC
GAGGCCTTGCGCTTAAGGAGCCCCTTCGCCTCGTGCTTGAGTTGAGGCCTGGCCTGGGCGCTGGGGCCGC
CGCGTGCGAATCTGGTGGCACCTTCGCGCCTGTCTCGCTGCTTTCGATAAGTCTCTAGCCATTTAAAATT
TTTGATGACCTGCTGCGACGCTTTTTTTCTGGCAAGATAGTCTTGTAAATGCGGGCCAAGATCTGCACAC
TGGTATTTCGGTTTTTGGGGCCGCGGGCGGCGACGGGGCCCGTGCGTCCCAGCGCACATGTTCGGCGAGG
CGGGGCCTGCGAGCGCGGCCACCGAGAATCGGACGGGGGTAGTCTCAAGCTGGCCGGCCTGCTCTGGTGC
CTGGCCTCGCGCCGCCGTGTATCGCCCCGCCCTGGGCGGCAAGGCTGGCCCGGTCGGCACCAGTTGCGTG
AGCGGAAAGATGGCCGCTTCCCGGCCCTGCTGCAGGGAGCTCAAAATGGAGGACGCGGCGCTCGGGAGAG
CGGGCGGGTGAGTCACCCACACAAAGGAAAAGGGCCTTTCCGTCCTCAGCCGTCGCTTCATGTGACTCCA
CGGAGTACCGGGCGCCGTCCAGGCACCTCGATTAGTTCTCGAGCTTTTGGAGTACGTCGTCTTTAGGTTG
GGGGGAGGGGTTTTATGCGATGGAGTTTCCCCACACTGAGTGGGTGGAGACTGAAGTTAGGCCAGCTTGG
CACTTGATGTAATTCTCCTTGGAATTTGCCCTTTTTGAGTTTGGATCTTGGTTCATTCTCAAGCCTCAGA
CAGTGGTTCAAAGTTTTTTTCTTCCATTTCAGGTGTCGTGAAGCGGCCCTGCAGATATCAACAAGTTTGT
ACAAAAAAGTTGGCACCATGCCCCCTGGGGTGGACTGCCCCATGGAATTCTGGACCAAGGAGGAGAATCA
GAGCGTTGTGGTTGACTTCCTGCTGCCCACAGGGGTCTACCTGAACTTCCCTGTGTCCCGCAATGCCAAC
CTCAGCACCATCAAGCAGCTGCTGTGGCACCGCGCCCAGTATGAGCCGCTCTTCCACATGCTCAGTGGCC
CCGAGGCCTATGTGTTCACCTGCATCAACCAGACAGCGGAGCAGCAAGAGCTGGAGGACGAGCAACGGCG
TCTGTGTGACGTGCAGCCCTTCCTGCCCGTCCTGCGCCTGGTGGCCCGTGAGGGCGACCGCGTGAAGAAG
CTCATCAACTCACAGATCAGCCTCCTCATCGGCAAAGGCCTCCACGAGTTTGACTCCTTGTGCGACCCAG
AAGTGAACGACTTTCGCGCCAAGATGTGCCAATTCTGCGAGGAGGCGGCCGCCCGCCGGCAGCAGCTGGG
CTGGGAGGCCTGGCTGCAGTACAGTTTCCCCCTGCAGCTGGAGCCCTCGGCTCAAACCTGGGGGCCTGGT
ACCCTGCGGCTCCCGAACCGGGCCCTTCTGGTCAACGTTAAGTTTGAGGGCAGCGAGGAGAGCTTCACCT
TCCAGGTGTCCACCAAGGACGTGCCGCTGGCGCTGATGGCCTGTGCCCTGCGGAAGAAGGCCACAGTGTT
CCGGCAGCCGCTGGTGGAGCAGCCGGAAGACTACACGCTGCAGGTGAACGGCAGGCATGAGTACCTGTAT
GGCAGCTACCCGCTCTGCCAGTTCCAGTACATCTGCAGCTGCCTGCACAGTGGGTTGACCCCTCACCTGA
CCATGGTCCATTCCTCCTCCATCCTCGCCATGCGGGATGAGCAGAGCAACCCTGCCCCCCAGGTCCAGAA
ACCGCGTGCCAAACCACCTCCCATTCCTGCGAAGAAGCCTTCCTCTGTGTCCCTGTGGTCCCTAGAGCAG
CCGTTCCGCATCGAGCTCATCCAGGGCAGCAAAGTGAACGCCGACGAGCGGATGAAGCTGGTGGTGCAGG
CCGGGCTTTTCCACGGCAACGAGATGCTGTGCAAGACGGTGTCCAGCTCGGAGGTGAGCGTGTGCTCGGA
GCCCGTGTGGAAGCAGCGGCTGGAGTTCGACATCAACATCTGCGACCTGCCCCGCATGGCCCGTCTCTGC
TTTGCGCTGTACGCCGTGATCGAGAAAGCCAAGAAGGCTCGCTCCACCAAGAAGAAGTCCAAGAAGGCGG
ACTGCCCCATTGCCTGGGCCAACCTCATGCTGTTTGACTACAAGGACCAGCTTAAGACCGGGGAACGCTG
CCTCTACATGTGGCCCTCCGTCCCAGATGAGAAGGGCGAGCTGCTGAACCCCACGGGCACTGTGCGCAGT
AACCCCAACACGGATAGCGCCGCTGCCCTGCTCATCTGCCTGCCCGAGGTGGCCCCGCACCCCGTGTACT
ACCCCGCCCTGGAGAAGATCTTGGAGCTGGGGCGACACAGCGAGTGTGTGCATGTCACCGAGGAGGAGCA
GCTGCAGCTGCGGGAAATCCTGGAGCGGCGGGGGTCTGGGGAGCTGTATGAGCACGAGAAGGACCTGGTG
TGGAAGCTGCGGCATGAAGTCCAGGAGCACTTCCCGGAGGCGCTAGCCCGGCTGCTGCTGGTCACCAAGT
GGAACAAGCATGAGGATGTGGCCCAGATGCTCTACCTGCTGTGCTCCTGGCCGGAGCTGCCCGTCCTGAG
CGCCCTGGAGCTGCTAGACTTCAGCTTCCCCGATTGCCACGTAGGCTCCTTCGCCATCAAGTCGCTGCGG
AAACTGACGGACGATGAGCTGTTCCAGTACCTGCTGCAGCTGGTGCAGGTGCTCAAGTACGAGTCCTACC
TGGACTGCGAGCTGACCAAATTCCTGCTGGACCGGGCCCTGGCCAACCGCAAGATCGGCCACTTCCTTTT
CTGGCACCTCCGCTCCGAGATGCACGTGCCGTCGGTGGCCCTGCGCTTCGGCCTCATCCTGGAGGCCTAC
TGCAGGGGCAGCACCCACCACATGAAGGTGCTGATGAAGCAGGGGGAAGCACTGAGCAAACTGAAGGCCC
TGAATGACTTCGTCAAGCTGAGCTCTCAGAAGACCCCCAAGCCCCAGACCAAGGAGCTGATGCACTTGTG
CATGCGGCAGGAGGCCTACCTAGAGGCCCTCTCCCACCTGCAGTCCCCACTCGACCCCAGCACCCTGCTG
GCTGAAGTCTGCGTGGAGCAGTGCACCTTCATGGACTCCAAGATGAAGCCCCTGTGGATCATGTACAGCA
ACGAGGAGGCAGGCAGCGGCGGCAGCGTGGGCATCATCTTTAAGAACGGGGATGACCTCTGGCAGGACAT
GCTGACCCTGCAGATGATCCAGCTCATGGACGTCCTGTGGAAGCAGGAGGGGCTGGACCTGAGGATGACC
CCCTATGGCTGCCTCCCCACCGGGGACCGCACAGGCCTCATTGAGGTGGTACTCCGTTCAGACACCATCG
CCAACATCCAACTCAACAAGAGCAACATGGCAGCCACAGCCGCCTTCAACAAGGATGCCCTGCTCAACTG
GCTGAAGTCCAAGAACCCGGGGGAGGCCCTGGATCGAGCCATTGAGGAGTTCACCCTCTCCTGTGCTGGC
TATTGTGTGGCCACATATGTGCTGGGCATTGGCGATCGGCACAGCGACAACATCATGATCCGAGAGAGTG
GGCAGCTGTTCCACATTGATTTTGGCCACTTTCTGGGGAATTTCAAGACCAAGTTTGGAATCAACCGCGA
GCGTGTCCCATTCATCCTCACCTACGACTTTGTCCATGTGATTCAGCAGGGGAAGACTAATAATAGTGAG
AAATTTGAACGGTTCCGGGGCTACTGTGAAAGGGCCTACACCATCCTGCGGCGCCACGGGCTTCTCTTCC
TCCACCTCTTTGCCCTGATGCGGGCGGCAGGCCTGCCTGAGCTCAGCTGCTCCAAAGACATCCAGTATCT
CAAGGACTCCCTGGCACTGGGGAAAACAGAGGAGGAGGCACTGAAGCACTTCCGAGTGAAGTTTAACGAA
GCCCTCCGTGAGAGCTGGAAAACCAAAGTGAACTGGCTGGCCCACAACGTGTCCAAAGACAACAGGCAGT
TGCCAACTTTCTTGTACAAAGTGGTGATATCCAATTAACCCTCACTAAAGGTAAAGAGTGATGTAAATAG
AAGTTCCCTATAGTGAGTCGTATTACCACCCAACTTTTCTATACAAAGTGGTTGATATCCAGCACAGTGG
CGGCCGCTCGAGTCTAGAGGGCCCGCGGTTCGAAGGTAAGCCTATCCCTAACCCTCTCCTCGGTCTCGAT
TCTACGCGTACCGGTTAGTAATGAGATCCCTCCCCCCCCCCTAACGTTACTGGCCGAAGCCGCTTGGAAT
AAGGCCGGTGTGCGTTTGTCTATATGTTATTTTCCACCATATTGCCGTCTTTTGGCAATGTGAGGGCCCG
GAAACCTGGCCCTGTCTTCTTGACGAGCATTCCTAGGGGTCTTTCCCCTCTCGCCAAAGGAATGCAAGGT
CTGTTGAATGTCGTGAAGGAAGCAGTTCCTCTGGAAGCTTCTTGAAGACAAACAACGTCTGTAGCGACCC
TTTGCAGGCAGCGGAACCCCCCACCTGGCGACAGGTGCCTCTGCGGCCAAAAGCCACGTGTATAAGATAC
ACCTGCAAAGGCGGCACAACCCCAGTGCCACGTTGTGAGTTGGATAGTTGTGGAAAGAGTCAAATGGCTC
TCCTCAAGCGTATTCAACAAGGGGCTGAAGGATGCCCAGAAGGTACCCCATTGTATGGGATCTGATCTGG
GGCCTCGGTGCACATGCTTTACATGTGTTTAGTCGAGGTTAAAAAAACGTCTAGGCCCCCCGAACCACGG
GGACGTGGTTTTCCTTTGAAAAACACGATGATAATATGGCCACACATATGACCGAGTACAAGCCCACGGT
GCGCCTCGCCACCCGCGACGACGTCCCCAGGGCCGTACGCACCCTCGCCGCCGCGTTCGCCGACTACCCC
GCCACGCGCCACACCGTCGATCCGGACCGCCACATCGAGCGGGTCACCGAGCTGCAAGAACTCTTCCTCA
CGCGCGTCGGGCTCGACATCGGCAAGGTGTGGGTCGCGGACGACGGCGCCGCGGTGGCGGTCTGGACCAC
GCCGGAGAGCGTCGAAGCGGGGGCGGTGTTCGCCGAGATCGGCCCGCGCATGGCCGAGTTGAGCGGTTCC
CGGCTGGCCGCGCAGCAACAGATGGAAGGCCTCCTGGCGCCGCACCGGCCCAAGGAGCCCGCGTGGTTCC
TGGCCACCGTCGGCGTCTCGCCCGACCACCAGGGCAAGGGTCTGGGCAGCGCCGTCGTGCTCCCCGGAGT
GGAGGCGGCCGAGCGCGCCGGGGTGCCCGCCTTCCTGGAGACCTCCGCGCCCCGCAACCTCCCCTTCTAC
GAGCGGCTCGGCTTCACCGTCACCGCCGACGTCGAGGTGCCCGAAGGACCGCGCACCTGGTGCATGACCC
GCAAGCCCGGTGCCTAAATCGATAGATCCTAATCAACCTCTGGATTACAAAATTTGTGAAAGATTGACTG
GTATTCTTAACTATGTTGCTCCTTTTACGCTATGTGGATACGCTGCTTTAATGCCTTTGTATCATGCTAT
TGCTTCCCGTATGGCTTTCATTTTCTCCTCCTTGTATAAATCCTGGTTGCTGTCTCTTTATGAGGAGTTG
TGGCCCGTTGTCAGGCAACGTGGCGTGGTGTGCACTGTGTTTGCTGACGCAACCCCCACTGGTTGGGGCA
TTGCCACCACCTGTCAGCTCCTTTCCGGGACTTTCGCTTTCCCCCTCCCTATTGCCACGGCGGAACTCAT
CGCCGCCTGCCTTGCCCGCTGCTGGACAGGGGCTCGGCTGTTGGGCACTGACAATTCCGTGGTGTTGTCG
GGGAAATCATCGTCCTTTCCTTGGCTGCTCGCCTGTGTTGCCACCTGGATTCTGCGCGGGACGTCCTTCT
GCTACGTCCCTTCGGCCCTCAATCCAGCGGACCTTCCTTCCCGCGGCCTGCTGCCGGCTCTGCGGCCTCT
TCCGCGTCTTCGCCTTCGCCCTCAGACGAGTCGGATCTCCCTTTGGGCCGCCTCCCCGCCTGAGATCCTT
TAAGACCAATGACTTACAAGGCAGCTGTAGATCTTAGCCACTTTTTAAAAGAAAAGGGGGGACTGGAAGG
GCTAATTCACTCCCAACGAAGACAAGATCTGCTTTTTGCTTGTACTGGGTCTCTCTGGTTAGACCAGATC
TGAGCCTGGGAGCTCTCTGGCTAACTAGGGAACCCACTGCTTAAGCCTCAATAAAGCTTGCCTTGAGTGC
TTCAAGTAGTGTGTGCCCGTCTGTTGTGTGACTCTGGTAACTAGAGATCCCTCAGACCCTTTTAGTCAGT
GTGGAAAATCTCTAGCAGTAGTAGTTCATGTCATCTTATTATTCAGTATTTATAACTTGCAAAGAAATGA
ATATCAGAGAGTGAGAGGCCCGGGTTAATTAAGGAAAGGGCTAGATCATTCTTGAAGACGAAAGGGCCTC
GTGATACGCCTATTTTTATAGGTTAATGTCATGATAATAATGGTTTCTTAGACGTCAGGTGGCACTTTTC
GGGGAAATGTGCGCGGAACCCCTATTTGTTTATTTTTCTAAATACATTCAAATATGTATCCGCTCATGAG
ACAATAACCCTGATAAATGCTTCAATAATATTGAAAAAGGAAGAGTATGAGTATTCAACATTTCCGTGTC
GCCCTTATTCCCTTTTTTGCGGCATTTTGCCTTCCTGTTTTTGCTCACCCAGAAACGCTGGTGAAAGTAA
AAGATGCTGAAGATCAGTTGGGTGCACGAGTGGGTTACATCGAACTGGATCTCAACAGCGGTAAGATCCT
TGAGAGTTTTCGCCCCGAAGAACGTTTTCCAATGATGAGCACTTTTAAAGTTCTGCTATGTGGCGCGGTA
TTATCCCGTGTTGACGCCGGGCAAGAGCAACTCGGTCGCCGCATACACTATTCTCAGAATGACTTGGTTG
AGTACTCACCAGTCACAGAAAAGCATCTTACGGATGGCATGACAGTAAGAGAATTATGCAGTGCTGCCAT
AACCATGAGTGATAACACTGCGGCCAACTTACTTCTGACAACGATCGGAGGACCGAAGGAGCTAACCGCT
TTTTTGCACAACATGGGGGATCATGTAACTCGCCTTGATCGTTGGGAACCGGAGCTGAATGAAGCCATAC
CAAACGACGAGCGTGACACCACGATGCCTGTAGCAATGGCAACAACGTTGCGCAAACTATTAACTGGCGA
ACTACTTACTCTAGCTTCCCGGCAACAATTAATAGACTGGATGGAGGCGGATAAAGTTGCAGGACCACTT
CTGCGCTCGGCCCTTCCGGCTGGCTGGTTTATTGCTGATAAATCTGGAGCCGGTGAGCGTGGGTCTCGCG
GTATCATTGCAGCACTGGGGCCAGATGGTAAGCCCTCCCGTATCGTAGTTATCTACACGACGGGGAGTCA
GGCAACTATGGATGAACGAAATAGACAGATCGCTGAGATAGGTGCCTCACTGATTAAGCATTGGTAACTG
TCAGACCAAGTTTACTCATATATACTTTAGATTGATTTAAAACTTCATTTTTAATTTAAAAGGATCTAGG
TGAAGATCCTTTTTGATAATCTCATGACCAAAATCCCTTAACGTGAGTTTTCGTTCCACTGAGCGTCAGA
CCCCGTAGAAAAGATCAAAGGATCTTCTTGAGATCCTTTTTTTCTGCGCGTAATCTGCTGCTTGCAAACA
AAAAAACCACCGCTACCAGCGGTGGTTTGTTTGCCGGATCAAGAGCTACCAACTCTTTTTCCGAAGGTAA
CTGGCTTCAGCAGAGCGCAGATACCAAATACTGTTCTTCTAGTGTAGCCGTAGTTAGGCCACCACTTCAA
GAACTCTGTAGCACCGCCTACATACCTCGCTCTGCTAATCCTGTTACCAGTGGCTGCTGCCAGTGGCGAT
AAGTCGTGTCTTACCGGGTTGGACTCAAGACGATAGTTACCGGATAAGGCGCAGCGGTCGGGCTGAACGG
GGGGTTCGTGCACACAGCCCAGCTTGGAGCGAACGACCTACACCGAACTGAGATACCTACAGCGTGAGCT
ATGAGAAAGCGCCACGCTTCCCGAAGGGAGAAAGGCGGACAGGTATCCGGTAAGCGGCAGGGTCGGAACA
GGAGAGCGCACGAGGGAGCTTCCAGGGGGAAACGCCTGGTATCTTTATAGTCCTGTCGGGTTTCGCCACC
TCTGACTTGAGCGTCGATTTTTGTGATGCTCGTCAGGGGGGCGGAGCCTATGGAAAAACGCCAGCAACGC
GGCCTTTTTACGGTTCCTGGCCTTTTGCTGGCCTTTTGCTCACATGTTCTTTCCTGCGTTATCCCCTGAT
TCTGTGGATAACCGTATTACCGCCTTTGAGTGAGCTGATACCGCTCGCCGCAGCCGAACGACCGAGCGCA
GCGAGTCAGTGAGCGAGGAAGCGGAAGAGCGCCCAATACGCAAACCGCCTCTCCCCGCGCGTTGGCCGAT
TCATTAATGCAGCAAGCTCATGGCTGACTAATTTTTTTTATTTATGCAGAGGCCGAGGCCGCCTCGGCCT
CTGAGCTATTCCAGAAGTAGTGAGGAGGCTTTTTTGGAGGCCTAGGCTTTTGCAAAAAGCTCCCCGTGGC
ACGACAGGTTTCCCGACTGGAAAGCGGGCAGTGAGCGCAACGCAATTAATGTGAGTTAGCTCACTCATTA
GGCACCCCAGGCTTTACACTTTATGCTTCCGGCTCGTATGTTGTGTGGAATTGTGAGCGGATAACAATTT
CACACAGGAAACAGCTATGACATGATTACGAATTTCACAAATAAAGCATTTTTTTCACTGCATTCTAGTT
GTGGTTTGTCCAAACTCATCAATGTATCTTATCATGTCTGGATCAACTGGATAACTCAAGCTAACCAAAA
TCATCCCAAACTTCCCACCCCATACCCTATTACCACTGCCAATTACCTGTGGTTTCATTTACTCTAAACC
TGTGATTCCTCTGAATTATTTTCATTTTAAAGAAATTGTATTTGTTAAATATGTACTACAAACTTAGTAG
T
Features (pLannotate 1.2.2; 30 found; start..end, strand, type, name):
    377..634     +  LTR            5' LTR (truncated): truncated 5' long terminal repeat (LTR) from HIV-1
    681..806     +  misc_feature   HIV-1 Ψ: packaging signal of human immunodeficiency virus type 1
    790..1128    +  CDS            HIV-1 gag (fragment): gag protein from human immunodeficiency virus 1; gag
   1303..1536    +  misc_feature   RRE: The Rev response element (RRE) of HIV-1 allows for Rev-dependent mRNA export from the nucleus to the cytoplasm.
   1913..2013    +  CDS            Rev (fragment): human immunodeficiency virus 1 (HIV-1) Rev protein; rev; enhances nuclear export of unspliced and incompletely spliced viral mRNAs
   2058..2175    +  misc_feature   cPPT/CTS: central polypurine tract and central termination sequence of HIV-1
   2223..3401    +  promoter       EF-1α promoter: strong constitutive promoter for human elongation factor EF-1α
   3422..3439    +  protein_bind   attB1 (fragment): mutant version of attB; core recombination site for the Gateway® BP reaction BP Clonase™
   3448..6579    +  CDS            PIK3CD: PK3CD_HUMAN - Experimental evidence at protein level: Swiss-Prot protein existence level 1. Phosphoinositide-3-kinase (PI3K) phosphorylates phosphatidylinositol (PI) and its phosphorylated derivatives at position 3 of the inositol ring to produce 3-phosphoinositides (PubMed:9235916). Uses ATP and PtdIns(4,5)P2 (phosphatidylinositol 4,5- bisphosphate) to generate phosphatidylinositol 3,4,5-trisphosphate (PIP3) (PubMed:15135396). PIP3 plays a key role by recruiting PH domain-containing proteins to the membrane, including AKT1 and PDPK1, activating signaling cascades involved in cell growth, surv
   6587..6604    -  protein_bind   attB2 (fragment): mutant version of attB; core recombination site for the Gateway® BP reaction BP Clonase™
   6613..6631    +  promoter       T3 promoter: promoter for bacteriophage T3 RNA polymerase
   6657..6675    -  promoter       T7 promoter: promoter for bacteriophage T7 RNA polymerase
   6681..6699    -  protein_bind   attB4 (fragment): mutant version of attB; core recombination site for the Gateway® BP reaction BP Clonase™
   6755..6796    +  CDS            V5 tag: epitope tag from simian virus 5
   6922..7384    +  misc_feature   IRES: internal ribosome entry site (IRES) of the encephalomyocarditis virus (EMCV)
   7398..7995    +  CDS            PuroR (fragment): puromycin N-acetyltransferase; pac from Streptomyces; confers resistance to puromycin
   8011..8599    +  misc_feature   WPRE: woodchuck hepatitis virus posttranscriptional regulatory element
   8607..8672    +  CDS            nef (fragment): NEF_HV1Z2 - Experimental evidence at protein level: Swiss-Prot protein existence level 1. Extracellular Nef protein targets CD4(+) T-lymphocytes for apoptosis by interacting with CXCR4 surface receptors. From Human immunodeficiency virus type 1 group M subtype D (isolate Z2/CDC-Z34) (HIV-1).
   8674..8907    +  LTR            3' LTR (ΔU3): self-inactivating 3' long terminal repeat (LTR) from HIV-1
   9112..9216    +  promoter       AmpR promoter: bla
   9217..10077   +  CDS            AmpR: β-lactamase; bla; confers resistance to ampicillin, carbenicillin, and related antibiotics
  10248..10836   +  rep_origin     ori: high-copy-number ColE1/pMB1/pBR322/pUC origin of replication
  11019..11073   +  CDS            lacI (fragment): lac repressor; lacI; The lac repressor binds to the lac operator to inhibit transcription in E. coli. This inhibition can be relieved by adding lactose or isopropyl-β-D-thiogalactopyranoside (IPTG).
  11079..11172   +  rep_origin     SV40 ori (fragment): SV40 origin of replication
  11197..11234   +  CDS            lacI (fragment): lac repressor; lacI; The lac repressor binds to the lac operator to inhibit transcription in E. coli. This inhibition can be relieved by adding lactose or isopropyl-β-D-thiogalactopyranoside (IPTG).
  11247..11268   +  protein_bind   CAP binding site: CAP binding activates transcription in the presence of cAMP. E. coli catabolite activator protein
  11283..11313   +  promoter       lac promoter: promoter for the E. coli lac operon
  11317..11339   +  protein_bind   lac operator (fragment): The lac repressor binds to the lac operator to inhibit transcription in E. coli. This inhibition can be relieved by adding lactose or isopropyl-β-D-thiogalactopyranoside (IPTG). lac repressor encoded by lacI
  11371..11454   +  polyA_signal   SV40 poly(A) signal (fragment): SV40 polyadenylation signal
  11621..329     +  CDS            nef (fragment) (across the origin): NEF_HV1BR - Experimental evidence at protein level: Swiss-Prot protein existence level 1. Extracellular Nef protein targets CD4(+) T-lymphocytes for apoptosis by interacting with CXCR4 surface receptors (PubMed:14990729). From Human immunodeficiency virus type 1 group M subtype B (isolate BRU/LAI) (HIV-1).
