[The description below was written by a language model from this plasmid's Addgene catalogue record and pLannotate feature annotations shown in this document.]
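Description:
pHAGE-PIK3CD-R785W is an HIV-1-based lentiviral expression plasmid, about 11.6 kb, built on the pHAGE backbone to deliver a mutant form of human PIK3CD, the p110δ catalytic subunit of class I phosphoinositide 3-kinase, carrying the R785W substitution. It is propagated in E. coli through a high-copy ColE1/pUC-type origin with ampicillin selection from the β-lactamase gene. The recorded recombination-deficient growth strain fits a plasmid containing repeated LTR sequences.

The viral portion runs from a truncated 5' LTR through the Ψ packaging signal (with an adjoining gag fragment), the Rev response element and the cPPT/CTS, to a ΔU3 self-inactivating 3' LTR. These elements allow the transcript to be packaged, exported and integrated when packaging functions are supplied in trans, while leaving the integrated provirus without LTR promoter activity. Inside this frame, the constitutive human EF-1α promoter drives the PIK3CD open reading frame. The ORF was inserted by Gateway recombination and is flanked by residual attB1 and attB2 sites. Downstream lie short T3 and T7 promoter sequences, an attB4 remnant and a V5 epitope sequence. The record does not indicate whether V5 is fused in frame to the kinase. An EMCV IRES then directs translation of puromycin N-acetyltransferase from the same transcript, so transduced mammalian cells can be selected with puromycin, and a WPRE boosts transcript expression.

The construct comes from a collection made for systematic functional annotation of somatic cancer mutations. It is suited to stable expression of this PIK3CD variant in cultured cells to assess its effect on PI3K signalling and cell growth or survival.
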