Addgene plasmid #116573: pHAGE-PIK3CD-R785W
Purpose: Lentiviral expression of PIK3CD R785W
Depositing lab: Gordon Mills & Kenneth Scott. Depositing organization: Baylor College of Medicine. Publication: Systematic Functional Annotation of Somatic Mutations in Cancer. Ng PK, Li J, Jeong KJ, Shao S, Chen H, Tsang YH, Sengupta S, Wang Z, Bhavana VH, Tran R, Soewito S, Minussi DC, Moreno D, Kong K, Dogruluk T, Lu H, Gao J, Tokheim C, Zhou DC, Johnson AM, Zeng J, Ip CKM, Ju Z, Wester M, Yu S, Li Y, Vellano CP, Schultz N, Karchin R, Ding L, Lu Y, Cheung LWT, Chen K, Shaw KR, Meric-Bernstam F, Scott KL, Yi S, Sahni N, Liang H, Mills GB. Cancer Cell. 2018 Mar 12;33(3):450-462.e10. doi: 10.1016/j.ccell.2018.01.021. PubMed 29533785.
Backbone
  Vector backbone: pHAGE
  Vector type: Lentiviral
Growth in bacteria
  Bacterial resistance: Ampicillin, 100 μg/mL
  Growth temperature: 37°C
  Growth strain: Stbl3
  Copy number: High Copy
Gene/Insert
  Gene/Insert name: PIK3CD
  Species: H. sapiens (human)
  Mutation: R785W
  Entrez Gene: PIK3CD (a.k.a. APDS, IMD14, IMD14A, IMD14B, P110DELTA, PI3K, ROCHIS, p110D)
  Cloning method: Gateway Cloning
Terms and licenses: Academic/Nonprofit Terms; Industry Terms: Not Available to Industry
How to cite: pHAGE-PIK3CD-R785W was a gift from Gordon Mills & Kenneth Scott (Addgene plasmid # 116573 ; http://n2t.net/addgene:116573 ; RRID:Addgene_116573)
