>Addgene plasmid #116573 | pHAGE-PIK3CD-R785W | depositor partial sequence | sequence record 219448 | insert
ATGCCCCCTGGGGTGGACTGCCCCATGGAATTCTGGACCAAGGAGGAGAATCAGAGCGTTGTGGTTGACT
TCCTGCTGCCCACAGGGGTCTACCTGAACTTCCCTGTGTCCCGCAATGCCAACCTCAGCACCATCAAGCA
GCTGCTGTGGCACCGCGCCCAGTATGAGCCGCTCTTCCACATGCTCAGTGGCCCCGAGGCCTATGTGTTC
ACCTGCATCAACCAGACAGCGGAGCAGCAAGAGCTGGAGGACGAGCAACGGCGTCTGTGTGACGTGCAGC
CCTTCCTGCCCGTCCTGCGCCTGGTGGCCCGTGAGGGCGACCGCGTGAAGAAGCTCATCAACTCACAGAT
CAGCCTCCTCATCGGCAAAGGCCTCCACGAGTTTGACTCCTTGTGCGACCCAGAAGTGAACGACTTTCGC
GCCAAGATGTGCCAATTCTGCGAGGAGGCGGCCGCCCGCCGGCAGCAGCTGGGCTGGGAGGCCTGGCTGC
AGTACAGTTTCCCCCTGCAGCTGGAGCCCTCGGCTCAAACCTGGGGGCCTGGTACCCTGCGGCTCCCGAA
CCGGGCCCTTCTGGTCAACGTTAAGTTTGAGGGCAGCGAGGAGAGCTTCACCTTCCAGGTGTCCACCAAG
GACGTGCCGCTGGCGCTGATGGCCTGTGCCCTGCGGAAGAAGGCCACAGTGTTCCGGCAGCCGCTGGTGG
AGCAGCCGGAAGACTACACGCTGCAGGTGAACGGCAGGCATGAGTACCTGTATGGCAGCTACCCGCTCTG
CCAGTTCCAGTACATCTGCAGCTGCCTGCACAGTGGGTTGACCCCTCACCTGACCATGGTCCATTCCTCC
TCCATCCTCGCCATGCGGGATGAGCAGAGCAACCCTGCCCCCCAGGTCCAGAAACCGCGTGCCAAACCAC
CTCCCATTCCTGCGAAGAAGCCTTCCTCTGTGTCCCTGTGGTCCCTGGAGCAGCCGTTCCGCATCGAGCT
CATCCAGGGCAGCAAAGTGAACGCCGACGAGCGGATGAAGCTGGTGGTGCAGGCCGGGCTTTTCCACGGC
AACGAGATGCTGTGCAAGACGGTGTCCAGCTCGGAGGTGAGCGTGTGCTCGGAGCCCGTGTGGAAGCAGC
GGCTGGAGTTCGACATCAACATCTGCGACCTGCCCCGCATGGCCCGTCTCTGCTTTGCGCTGTACGCCGT
GATCGAGAAAGCCAAGAAGGCTCGCTCCACCAAGAAGAAGTCCAAGAAGGCGGACTGCCCCATTGCCTGG
GCCAACCTCATGCTGTTTGACTACAAGGACCAGCTTAAGACCGGGGAACGCTGCCTCTACATGTGGCCCT
CCGTCCCAGATGAGAAGGGCGAGCTGCTGAACCCCACGGGCACTGTGCGCAGTAACCCCAACACGGATAG
CGCCGCTGCCCTGCTCATCTGCCTGCCCGAGGTGGCCCCGCACCCCGTGTACTACCCCGCCCTGGAGAAG
ATCTTGGAGCTGGGGCGACACAGCGAGTGTGTGCATGTCACCGAGGAGGAGCAGCTGCAGCTGCGGGAAA
TCCTGGAGCGGCGGGGGTCTGGGGAGCTGTATGAGCACGAGAAGGACCTGGTGTGGAAGCTGCGGCATGA
AGTCCAGGAGCACTTCCCGGAGGCGCTAGCCCGGCTGCTGCTGGTCACCAAGTGGAACAAGCATGAGGAT
GTGGCCCAGATGCTCTACCTGCTGTGCTCCTGGCCGGAGCTGCCCGTCCTGAGCGCCCTGGAGCTGCTAG
ACTTCAGCTTCCCCGATTGCCACGTAGGCTCCTTCGCCATCAAGTCGCTGCGGAAACTGACGGACGATGA
GCTGTTCCAGTACCTGCTGCAGCTGGTGCAGGTGCTCAAGTACGAGTCCTACCTGGACTGCGAGCTGACC
AAATTCCTGCTGGACCGGGCCCTGGCCAACCGCAAGATCGGCCACTTCCTTTTCTGGCACCTCCGCTCCG
AGATGCACGTGCCGTCGGTGGCCCTGCGCTTCGGCCTCATCCTGGAGGCCTACTGCAGGGGCAGCACCCA
CCACATGAAGGTGCTGATGAAGCAGGGGGAAGCACTGAGCAAACTGAAGGCCCTGAATGACTTCGTCAAG
CTGAGCTCTCAGAAGACCCCCAAGCCCCAGACCAAGGAGCTGATGCACTTGTGCATGCGGCAGGAGGCCT
ACCTAGAGGCCCTCTCCCACCTGCAGTCCCCACTCGACCCCAGCACCCTGCTGGCTGAAGTCTGCGTGGA
GCAGTGCACCTTCATGGACTCCAAGATGAAGCCCCTGTGGATCATGTACAGCAACGAGGAGGCAGGCAGC
GGCGGCAGCGTGGGCATCATCTTTAAGAACGGGGATGACCTCTGGCAGGACATGCTGACCCTGCAGATGA
TCCAGCTCATGGACGTCCTGTGGAAGCAGGAGGGGCTGGACCTGAGGATGACCCCCTATGGCTGCCTCCC
CACCGGGGACCGCACAGGCCTCATTGAGGTGGTACTCCGTTCAGACACCATCGCCAACATCCAACTCAAC
AAGAGCAACATGGCAGCCACAGCCGCCTTCAACAAGGATGCCCTGCTCAACTGGCTGAAGTCCAAGAACC
CGGGGGAGGCCCTGGATCGAGCCATTGAGGAGTTCACCCTCTCCTGTGCTGGCTATTGTGTGGCCACATA
TGTGCTGGGCATTGGCGATCGGCACAGCGACAACATCATGATCCGAGAGAGTGGGCAGCTGTTCCACATT
GATTTTGGCCACTTTCTGGGGAATTTCAAGACCAAGTTTGGAATCAACCGCGAGCGTGTCCCATTCATCC
TCACCTACGACTTTGTCCATGTGATTCAGCAGGGGAAGACTAATAATAGTGAGAAATTTGAACGGTTCCG
GGGCTACTGTGAAAGGGCCTACACCATCCTGCGGCGCCACGGGCTTCTCTTCCTCCACCTCTTTGCCCTG
ATGCGGGCGGCAGGCCTGCCTGAGCTCAGCTGCTCCAAAGACATCCAGTATCTCAAGGACTCCCTGGCAC
TGGGGAAAACAGAGGAGGAGGCACTGAAGCACTTCCGAGTGAAGTTTAACGAAGCCCTCCGTGAGAGCTG
GAAAACCAAAGTGAACTGGCTGGCCCACAACGTGTCCAAAGACAACAGGCAG
